Addgene plasmid #226204: pCHC027 (∆pemK)
Purpose: Conjugation knockout plasmid (pK18msB) to delete the C. necator addiction system toxin PemK, to enable deletion of the pHG1 megaplasmid.
Depositing lab: Christopher Johnson. Depositing organization: National Laboratory of the Rockies (NLR). Publication: Improving growth of Cupriavidus necator H16 on formate using adaptive laboratory evolution-informed engineering. Calvey CH, Sanchez I Nogue V, White AM, Kneucker CM, Woodworth SP, Alt HM, Eckert CA, Johnson CW. Metab Eng. 2023 Jan;75:78-90. doi: 10.1016/j.ymben.2022.10.016. Epub 2022 Nov 9. PubMed 36368470.
Backbone
  Vector backbone: pK18msB
  Backbone manufacturer: Christopher Johnson, Addgene plasmid #177839
  Vector type: Synthetic Biology
  Selectable markers: KanR, SacB
Growth in bacteria
  Bacterial resistance: Kanamycin, 50 μg/mL
  Growth temperature: 37°C
  Growth strain: DH5alpha
  Copy number: High Copy
Gene/Insert
  Gene/Insert name: Upstream/downstream homology arms for addiction system toxinPemK.
  Species: Cupriavidus necator H16
  Cloning method: Gibson Cloning
Terms and licenses: Academic/Nonprofit Terms; Industry Terms
How to cite: pCHC027 (∆pemK) was a gift from Christopher Johnson (Addgene plasmid # 226204 ; http://n2t.net/addgene:226204 ; RRID:Addgene_226204)
