[The description below was written by a language model from this plasmid's Addgene catalogue record and pLannotate feature annotations shown in this document.]
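Description:
pCHC027 (∆pemK) is a 4.7 kb conjugative allelic-exchange ("suicide") plasmid built on the pK18msB backbone and designed to delete the gene encoding PemK, the toxin of an addiction system in Cupriavidus necator H16. It is maintained in E. coli through a high-copy ColE1/pUC-type origin and selected with kanamycin via the neo (nptII) aminoglycoside phosphotransferase gene. An incP origin of transfer allows the plasmid to be mobilized by conjugation from a suitable E. coli donor into C. necator. Plasmids of this design are generally not expected to replicate from a ColE1-type origin in such hosts, so kanamycin resistance would be retained only by chromosomal or megaplasmid integration.

The insert, assembled by Gibson cloning, consists of the upstream and downstream homology arms flanking pemK. These are not individually annotated in the feature table but presumably occupy the unannotated region between the origin and the residual lacZα fragment. A tiny hit to a Geminin degron in that region is almost certainly a spurious annotation match. Homologous recombination through one arm integrates the whole plasmid under kanamycin selection. The Bacillus subtilis sacB levansucrase gene then makes cells sucrose sensitive, so plating on sucrose selects for a second crossover that excises the backbone and leaves either the wild-type locus or a markerless pemK deletion. According to the record, removing this toxin disables the post-segregational killing that otherwise enforces retention of the pHG1 megaplasmid, allowing pHG1 to be eliminated from the strain. This was done as part of engineering work to improve C. necator growth on formate.
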