Features (pLannotate 1.2.2; 6 found; start..end, strand, type, name):
      1..589     +  rep_origin     ori: high-copy-number ColE1/pMB1/pBR322/pUC origin of replication
   1580..1597    -  CDS            Gem1 (1-110) (fragment): degron consisting of residues 1-110 of human Geminin (Zielke and Edgar, 2015)
   2140..2168    +  CDS            lacZα (fragment): LacZα fragment of β-galactosidase; lacZ fragment
   2239..3030    +  CDS            neo: KKA2_KLEPN - Also known as kan, nptII. Experimental evidence at protein level: Swiss-Prot protein existence level 1. Resistance to kanamycin, neomycin, paromomycin, ribostamycin, butirosin and gentamicin B. From Klebsiella pneumoniae.
   3040..4461    +  CDS            SacB: secreted levansucrase that renders bacterial growth sensitive to sucrose; Bacillus subtilis sacB; negative selection marker
   4478..4586    -  oriT           oriT: incP origin of transfer
>Addgene plasmid #226204 | pCHC027 (∆pemK) | addgene full sequence | sequence record 452438 | Addgene NGS Result
TTGAGATCCTTTTTTTCTGCGCGTAATCTGCTGCTTGCAAACAAAAAAACCACCGCTACCAGCGGTGGTT
TGTTTGCCGGATCAAGAGCTACCAACTCTTTTTCCGAAGGTAACTGGCTTCAGCAGAGCGCAGATACCAA
ATACTGTTCTTCTAGTGTAGCCGTAGTTAGGCCACCACTTCAAGAACTCTGTAGCACCGCCTACATACCT
CGCTCTGCTAATCCTGTTACCAGTGGCTGCTGCCAGTGGCGATAAGTCGTGTCTTACCGGGTTGGACTCA
AGACGATAGTTACCGGATAAGGCGCAGCGGTCGGGCTGAACGGGGGGTTCGTGCACACAGCCCAGCTTGG
AGCGAACGACCTACACCGAACTGAGATACCTACAGCGTGAGCTATGAGAAAGCGCCACGCTTCCCGAAGG
GAGAAAGGCGGACAGGTATCCGGTAAGCGGCAGGGTCGGAACAGGAGAGCGCACGAGGGAGCTTCCAGGG
GGAAACGCCTGGTATCTTTATAGTCCTGTCGGGTTTCGCCACCTCTGACTTGAGCGTCGATTTTTGTGAT
GCTCGTCAGGGGGGCGGAGCCTATGGAAAAACGCCTCACACAGGAAACAGCTATGACATGATTACGAATT
CAGCTGCTACCTCGAGGCTGCACAAGAGATTCGAGCCGATTGCCATAACCCACTGCGACAGGTCACCTGG
TAGGGGCTCAGCGTCGCGCCAAGTGTGGCAGCCGTGGCGTCGGCCAGCGAAGAAAGCGCCCCGCGGCGGT
GCAGATTTCCGGCGGGTTGCCGAGAAAGGAGGCTCAAATGTCCTCACAGGAAAACAGCGGCCATGTCGAA
CAAGGCAATGGCAACCGTGTCGAAGCTGGCGCTAGCGGGGCTGCGGCATGGCGCCGGTGCGGTAGCCGGA
GCCCGGCGCGGCGCCAAGCAGATACGCAGGCTTCTGCCGGCAGACTCCTTCGCGCGTTCGGCTGCGCAGC
GCCGCTGCGCCGTCAGTCGTCACGCGGGCAAATTTCATTTGTTGGCAGCGATGGCGAGCAACGCTCGAGG
GAGCGATGTAGATACGCGTTGAAACATGGATCTCTTATGTTTATACTTGTATCAACATTGTTTGGAGGCA
TCTATTATGCGAAAAAGCGCAACCCTGACGATTCAAAAGTGGGGCAACAGCTTGGCGGTTCGAATCCCCA
CTGCGGTGGCTCGTTCTGCACATTTCGCCGAGGGCCAGGAAGTGGAGGTATCCGTCGATGAGATTGGCGT
AACTGTTCGACCAGTTGGTCGTCGTGCCCTCACTCTCGCGGAAAAGCTTGCTCTGTTTGACCCCATCAAG
CACGGCGGCGAAGCTATGGCCACGCAGCGTGTCGGCGCGGAGGCCATGTAACCTCCATGCTTGACCGCAT
GGCGCGTTGTCTTGGCGAACACGCCGAGCCGTCGCAAGCTGGTCACTGCCAGCGCACACATGCGGCTCGA
CTGGATGAAGCCAGCCACGGTAGACGTAGACGTGATCAGCACATCAACCTGACCACCGAGCAGATCATTG
ATGGCCGACCCGGCGCCCTTGTACGGCACGTGCTGCAGCGGCACGCTGCTGTTCTTGTCGAGCACAACGC
CTATCAGGTGCAACAGCGTGCCGATGCCGGGCGTGGCGTAGGTGATCTTCTGCAGTTGTGCCTTGGCCTG
TGTGGCCAGCGCCGGGCAGTGGGCGGGACTCGTCGCGCCGCGCGGTCCGCGTGCCGAAGTCACTGCGCCG
CCCAAGGTTCGCGCTGCGGAACTGGGCGCCGGCCTGCGTGAGCGTCAATGCTGGCGGCGGCCCCCCCGGC
AGCATGGCGCGCCGCCAACCCCATGTTGAGGTTGTGTCCCGGCGCTACTGGTCAACGCGCACAATCAACC
TCACCTGGCGCACAACCTACCTCACCGATCCCTGCCGGCTGTTTCCTTCCAGCCTTTGTCCAGCTTGGGA
GATAAGACATATGCACAGGTCACGCACAATACATCTCACCTTAGGGGCATCAACACAACAAACCTCACCT
TCTTGGGGCGGCTTCGGATGCGGTGCCGTTCATCAGGCATCGTGTCCGCCGTAACGGGGATGTCGATGTA
CAAACAGTAGTCGGCAAACACTATGCAAATAAAGCTTGGCACTGGCCGTCGTTTTACAACGTCGTGACCG
GAATTGCCAGCTGGGGCGCCCTCTGGTAAGGTTGGGAAGCCCTGCAAACAGGATGAGGATCGTTTCGCAT
GATTGAACAAGATGGATTGCACGCAGGTTCTCCGGCCGCTTGGGTGGAGAGGCTATTCGGCTATGACTGG
GCACAACAGACAATCGGCTGCTCTGATGCCGCCGTGTTCCGGCTGTCAGCGCAGGGGCGCCCGGTTCTTT
TTGTCAAGACCGACCTGTCCGGTGCCCTGAATGAACTCCAAGACGAGGCAGCGCGGCTATCGTGGCTGGC
CACGACGGGCGTTCCTTGCGCAGCTGTGCTCGACGTTGTCACTGAAGCGGGAAGGGACTGGCTGCTATTG
GGCGAAGTGCCGGGGCAGGATCTCCTGTCATCTCACCTTGCTCCTGCCGAGAAAGTATCCATCATGGCTG
ATGCAATGCGGCGGCTGCATACGCTTGATCCGGCTACCTGCCCATTCGACCACCAAGCGAAACATCGCAT
CGAGCGAGCACGTACTCGGATGGAAGCCGGTCTTGTCGATCAGGATGATCTGGACGAAGAGCATCAGGGG
CTCGCGCCAGCCGAACTGTTCGCCAGGCTCAAGGCGCGGATGCCCGACGGCGAGGATCTCGTCGTGACCC
ATGGCGATGCCTGCTTGCCGAATATCATGGTGGAAAATGGCCGCTTTTCTGGATTCATCGACTGTGGCCG
GCTGGGTGTGGCGGACCGCTATCAGGACATAGCGTTGGCTACCCGTGATATTGCTGAAGAGCTTGGCGGC
GAATGGGCTGACCGCTTCCTCGTGCTTTACGGTATCGCCGCTCCCGATTCGCAGCGCATCGCCTTCTATC
GCCTTCTTGACGAGTTCTTCTGAGCGACGATGAACATCAAAAAGTTTGCAAAACAAGCAACAGTATTAAC
CTTTACTACCGCACTGCTGGCAGGAGGCGCAACTCAAGCGTTTGCGAAAGAAACGAACCAAAAGCCATAT
AAGGAAACATACGGCATTTCCCATATTACACGCCATGATATGCTGCAAATCCCTGAACAGCAAAAAAATG
AAAAATATCAAGTTTCTGAATTTGATTCGTCCACAATTAAAAATATCTCTTCTGCAAAAGGCCTGGACGT
TTGGGACAGCTGGCCATTACAAAACGCTGACGGCACTGTCGCAAACTATCACGGCTACCACATCGTCTTT
GCATTAGCCGGAGATCCTAAAAATGCGGATGACACATCGATTTACATGTTCTATCAAAAAGTCGGCGAAA
CTTCTATTGACAGCTGGAAAAACGCTGGCCGCGTCTTTAAAGACAGCGACAAATTCGATGCAAATGATTC
TATCCTAAAAGACCAAACACAAGAATGGTCAGGTTCAGCCACATTTACATCTGACGGAAAAATCCGTTTA
TTCTACACTGATTTCTCCGGTAAACATTACGGCAAACAAACACTGACAACTGCACAAGTTAACGTATCAG
CATCAGACAGCTCTTTGAACATCAACGGTGTAGAGGATTATAAATCAATCTTTGACGGTGACGGAAAAAC
GTATCAAAATGTACAGCAGTTCATCGATGAAGGCAACTACAGCTCAGGCGACAACCATACGCTGAGAGAT
CCTCACTACGTAGAAGATAAAGGCCACAAATACTTAGTATTTGAAGCAAACACTGGAACTGAAGATGGCT
ACCAAGGCGAAGAATCTTTATTTAACAAAGCATACTATGGCAAAAGCACATCATTCTTCCGTCAAGAAAG
TCAAAAACTTCTGCAAAGCGATAAAAAACGCACGGCTGAGTTAGCAAACGGCGCTCTCGGTATGATTGAG
CTAAACGATGATTACACACTGAAAAAAGTGATGAAACCGCTGATTGCATCTAACACAGTAACAGATGAAA
TTGAACGCGCGAACGTCTTTAAAATGAACGGCAAATGGTACCTGTTCACTGACTCCCGCGGATCAAAAAT
GACGATTGACGGCATTACGTCTAACGATATTTACATGCTTGGTTATGTTTCTAATTCTTTAACTGGCCCA
TACAAGCCGCTGAACAAAACTGGCCTTGTGTTAAAAATGGATCTTGATCCTAACGATGTAACCTTTACTT
ACTCACACTTCGCTGTACCTCAAGCGAAAGGAAACAATGTCGTGATTACAAGCTATATGACAAACAGAGG
ATTCTACGCAGACAAACAATCAACGTTTGCGCCGAGCTTCCTGCTGAACATCAAAGGCAAGAAAACATCT
GTTGTCAAAGACAGCATCCTTGAACAAGGACAATTAACAGTTAACAAATAATCAGACCCCGTAGAAACGG
CCAGCCTCGCAGAGCAGGATTCCCGTTGAGCACCGCCAGGTGCGAATAAGGGACAGTGAAGAAGGAACAC
CCGCTCGCGGGTGGGCCTACTTCACCTATCCTGCCCGGCTGACGCCGTTGGATACACCAAGGAAAGTCTA
CACGAACCCTTTGGCAAAATCCTGTATATCGTGCGAAAAAGGATGGATATACCGAAAAAATCGCTATAAT
GACCCCGAAGCAGGGTTATGCAGCGGAAAAGAGATCAAAGGATCTTC
